Addgene plasmid #144809: TFORF3333
Purpose: Lentiviral vector for overexpressing transcription factor ORFs with unique 24-bp barcodes. Barcodes facilitate identification of transcription factors in pooled screens.
Depositing lab: Feng Zhang. Depositing organization: Broad Institute. Publication: A transcription factor atlas of directed differentiation. Joung J, Ma S, Tay T, Geiger-Schuller KR, Kirchgatterer PC, Verdine VK, Guo B, Arias-Garcia MA, Allen WE, Singh A, Kuksenko O, Abudayyeh OO, Gootenberg JS, Fu Z, Macrae RK, Buenrostro JD, Regev A, Zhang F. Cell. 2023 Jan 5;186(1):209-229.e26. doi: 10.1016/j.cell.2022.11.026. PubMed 36608654.
Backbone
  Vector backbone: pLX_TRC317
  Backbone manufacturer: Broad Institute Genetic Perturbation Platform
  Backbone size w/o insert (bp): 8264
  Vector type: Mammalian Expression, Lentiviral
  Selectable markers: Puromycin
Growth in bacteria
  Bacterial resistance: Ampicillin, 100 μg/mL
  Growth temperature: 37°C
  Growth strain: NEB Stable
  Copy number: High Copy
Gene/Insert
  Gene/Insert name: PUF60
  Species: H. sapiens (human)
  Insert size (bp): 1703
  Entrez Gene: PUF60 (a.k.a. FIR, RoBPI, SIAHBP1, VRJS)
  Promoter: EF1a
  Tag / fusion protein: V5 (C terminal on insert)
  Cloning method: Gateway Cloning
  Sequencing primers: 5′ GGGTGGAGACTGAAGTTAGGCCAG; 3′ CACATAGCGTAAAAGGAGCAACATAG
Resource information
  A portion of this plasmid was derived from a plasmid made by: Broad Institute Genetic Perturbation Platform
Terms and licenses: Academic/Nonprofit Terms; Industry Terms: Not Available to Industry
Depositor comments: NM_001271100.1 Please test multiple small colonies in case of plasmid recombination. To make this collection available in a timely manner, a portion of this collection was not fully sequenced by Addgene. If an Addgene verified full plasmid sequence is not available, please contact us prior to placing an order to request the full sequence.
How to cite: TFORF3333 was a gift from Feng Zhang (Addgene plasmid # 144809 ; http://n2t.net/addgene:144809 ; RRID:Addgene_144809)
