[The description below was written by a language model from this plasmid's Addgene catalogue record and pLannotate feature annotations shown in this document.]
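Description:
TFORF3333 is a lentiviral mammalian expression plasmid built on the pLX_TRC317 backbone and belongs to a barcoded transcription factor ORF collection designed for pooled overexpression screens. It is maintained in E. coli through a high-copy ColE1/pUC-type origin with ampicillin resistance (β-lactamase), and also carries an f1 origin and remnants of a lac/T7/T3 cloning region. The depositor notes that the plasmid can recombine, a common issue with LTR-containing vectors. The sequenced record is 9,967 nt, consistent with the stated backbone and insert sizes.

The viral portion has a third-generation, self-inactivating layout: an RSV promoter drives a truncated HIV-1 5' LTR, followed by the Ψ packaging signal with a gag fragment, the RRE for Rev-dependent export of the genomic RNA, a cPPT/CTS element, WPRE to boost transcript expression, and a ΔU3 3' LTR followed by an SV40 polyadenylation signal. Within the provirus, an SV40 early promoter expresses puromycin N-acetyltransferase for selection of transduced cells. Downstream, the strong constitutive EF-1α promoter drives the human PUF60 ORF, which was introduced by Gateway cloning and is therefore flanked by attB1 and attB2 sites, reading through into a C-terminal V5 epitope tag for detection. PUF60 (also called FIR) is a DNA- and RNA-binding protein involved in pre-mRNA splicing and transcriptional repression, including regulation of MYC.

According to the catalogue entry, each construct in the collection carries a unique 24-bp barcode that identifies the ORF in pooled screens. The barcode is not annotated in the feature table, so its position is not stated. Typical use is packaging into lentivirus for stable PUF60 overexpression, for example in directed differentiation screens.
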