Features (pLannotate 1.2.2; 34 found; start..end, strand, type, name):
      5..231     +  promoter       RSV promoter: Rous sarcoma virus enhancer/promoter
    232..412     +  LTR            5' LTR (truncated): truncated 5' long terminal repeat (LTR) from HIV-1
    459..584     +  misc_feature   HIV-1 Ψ: packaging signal of human immunodeficiency virus type 1
    568..931     +  CDS            HIV-1 gag (fragment): gag protein from human immunodeficiency virus 1; gag
   1077..1310    +  misc_feature   RRE: The Rev response element (RRE) of HIV-1 allows for Rev-dependent mRNA export from the nucleus to the cytoplasm.
   1687..1713    +  CDS            Rev (fragment): human immunodeficiency virus 1 (HIV-1) Rev protein; rev; enhances nuclear export of unspliced and incompletely spliced viral mRNAs
   1720..1743    +  promoter       SV40 promoter (fragment): SV40 early promoter
   1744..1815    +  promoter       SV40 promoter (fragment): SV40 enhancer and early promoter
   1839..1974    +  rep_origin     SV40 ori: SV40 origin of replication
   2020..2616    +  CDS            PuroR (fragment): puromycin N-acetyltransferase; pac from Streptomyces; confers resistance to puromycin
   2665..2782    +  misc_feature   cPPT/CTS: central polypurine tract and central termination sequence of HIV-1
   2847..2913    +  CDS            small t antigen (fragment): SV40 (simian virus 40) small t antigen
   2920..4098    +  promoter       EF-1α promoter: strong constitutive promoter for human elongation factor EF-1α
   4119..4136    +  protein_bind   attB1 (fragment): mutant version of attB; core recombination site for the Gateway® BP reaction BP Clonase™
   4136..5638    +  CDS            PUF60 (fragment): PUF60_HUMAN - Also known as FIR, ROBPI, SIAHBP1. Experimental evidence at protein level: Swiss-Prot protein existence level 1. DNA- and RNA-binding protein, involved in several nuclear processes such as pre-mRNA splicing, apoptosis and transcription regulation. In association with FUBP1 regulates MYC transcription at the P2 promoter through the core-TFIIH basal transcription factor. Acts as a transcriptional repressor through the core-TFIIH basal transcription factor. Represses FUBP1-induced transcriptional activation but not basal transcription. Decreases ERCC3 helicase activity. Does not rep
   5641..5664    -  protein_bind   attB2: mutant version of attB; recombination site for the Gateway® BP reaction BP Clonase™
   5672..5713    +  CDS            V5 tag: epitope tag from simian virus 5
   5729..5782    +  promoter       U6 promoter (fragment): RNA polymerase III promoter for human U6 snRNA
   5824..6412    +  misc_feature   WPRE: woodchuck hepatitis virus posttranscriptional regulatory element
   6463..6482    +  misc_feature   cPPT/CTS (fragment): central polypurine tract and central termination sequence of HIV-1
   6484..6717    +  LTR            3' LTR (ΔU3): self-inactivating 3' long terminal repeat (LTR) from HIV-1
   6795..6916    +  polyA_signal   SV40 poly(A) signal: SV40 polyadenylation signal
   6956..7091    +  rep_origin     SV40 ori: SV40 origin of replication
   7112..7130    -  promoter       T7 promoter: promoter for bacteriophage T7 RNA polymerase
   7138..7293    +  CDS            lacZα (fragment): LacZα fragment of β-galactosidase; lacZ fragment
   7298..7726    +  rep_origin     f1 ori (sequence partly withheld): f1 bacteriophage origin of replication; arrow indicates direction of (+) strand synthesis
   7779..7883    +  promoter       AmpR promoter: bla
   7884..8744    +  CDS            AmpR: β-lactamase; bla; confers resistance to ampicillin, carbenicillin, and related antibiotics
   8915..9503    +  rep_origin     ori: high-copy-number ColE1/pMB1/pBR322/pUC origin of replication
   9686..9778    +  CDS            lacI (fragment): lac repressor; lacI; The lac repressor binds to the lac operator to inhibit transcription in E. coli. This inhibition can be relieved by adding lactose or isopropyl-β-D-thiogalactopyranoside (IPTG).
   9791..9812    +  protein_bind   CAP binding site: CAP binding activates transcription in the presence of cAMP. E. coli catabolite activator protein
   9827..9857    +  promoter       lac promoter: promoter for the E. coli lac operon
   9865..9881    +  protein_bind   lac operator: The lac repressor binds to the lac operator to inhibit transcription in E. coli. This inhibition can be relieved by adding lactose or isopropyl-β-D-thiogalactopyranoside (IPTG). lac repressor encoded by lacI
   9926..9944    +  promoter       T3 promoter: promoter for bacteriophage T3 RNA polymerase
>Addgene plasmid #144809 | TFORF3333 | addgene full sequence | sequence record 404391 | Addgene NGS Result
TTAATGTAGTCTTATGCAATACTCTTGTAGTCTTGCAACATGGTAACGATGAGTTAGCAACATGCCTTAC
AAGGAGAGAAAAAGCACCGTGCATGCCGATTGGTGGAAGTAAGGTGGTACGATCGTGCCTTATTAGGAAG
GCAACAGACGGGTCTGACATGGATTGGACGAACCACTGAATTGCCGCATTGCAGAGATATTGTATTTAAG
TGCCTAGCTCGATACATAAACGGGTCTCTCTGGTTAGACCAGATCTGAGCCTGGGAGCTCTCTGGCTAAC
TAGGGAACCCACTGCTTAAGCCTCAATAAAGCTTGCCTTGAGTGCTTCAAGTAGTGTGTGCCCGTCTGTT
GTGTGACTCTGGTAACTAGAGATCCCTCAGACCCTTTTAGTCAGTGTGGAAAATCTCTAGCAGTGGCGCC
CGAACAGGGACTTGAAAGCGAAAGGGAAACCAGAGGAGCTCTCTCGACGCAGGACTCGGCTTGCTGAAGC
GCGCACGGCAAGAGGCGAGGGGCGGCGACTGGTGAGTACGCCAAAAATTTTGACTAGCGGAGGCTAGAAG
GAGAGAGATGGGTGCGAGAGCGTCAGTATTAAGCGGGGGAGAATTAGATCGCGATGGGAAAAAATTCGGT
TAAGGCCAGGGGGAAAGAAAAAATATAAATTAAAACATATAGTATGGGCAAGCAGGGAGCTAGAACGATT
CGCAGTTAATCCTGGCCTGTTAGAAACATCAGAAGGCTGTAGACAAATACTGGGACAGCTACAACCATCC
CTTCAGACAGGATCAGAAGAACTTAGATCATTATATAATACAGTAGCAACCCTCTATTGTGTGCATCAAA
GGATAGAGATAAAAGACACCAAGGAAGCTTTAGACAAGATAGAGGAAGAGCAAAACAAAAGTAAGACCAC
CGCACAGCAAGCGGCCGCTGATCTTCAGACCTGGAGGAGGAGATATGAGGGACAATTGGAGAAGTGAATT
ATATAAATATAAAGTAGTAAAAATTGAACCATTAGGAGTAGCACCCACCAAGGCAAAGAGAAGAGTGGTG
CAGAGAGAAAAAAGAGCAGTGGGAATAGGAGCTTTGTTCCTTGGGTTCTTGGGAGCAGCAGGAAGCACTA
TGGGCGCAGCGTCAATGACGCTGACGGTACAGGCCAGACAATTATTGTCTGGTATAGTGCAGCAGCAGAA
CAATTTGCTGAGGGCTATTGAGGCGCAACAGCATCTGTTGCAACTCACAGTCTGGGGCATCAAGCAGCTC
CAGGCAAGAATCCTGGCTGTGGAAAGATACCTAAAGGATCAACAGCTCCTGGGGATTTGGGGTTGCTCTG
GAAAACTCATTTGCACCACTGCTGTGCCTTGGAATGCTAGTTGGAGTAATAAATCTCTGGAACAGATTTG
GAATCACACGACCTGGATGGAGTGGGACAGAGAAATTAACAATTACACAAGCTTAATACACTCCTTAATT
GAAGAATCGCAAAACCAGCAAGAAAAGAATGAACAAGAATTATTGGAATTAGATAAATGGGCAAGTTTGT
GGAATTGGTTTAACATAACAAATTGGCTGTGGTATATAAAATTATTCATAATGATAGTAGGAGGCTTGGT
AGGTTTAAGAATAGTTTTTGCTGTACTTTCTATAGTGAATAGAGTTAGGCAGGGATATTCACCATTATCG
TTTCAGACCCACCTCCCAACCCCGAGGGGACCCATGCATTGCATCTCAATTAGTCAGCAACCAGGTGTGG
AAAGTCCCCAGGCTCCCCAGCAGGCAGAAGTATGCAAAGCATGCGTCTCAATTAGTCAGCAACCATAGTC
CCGCCCCTAACTCCGCCCATCCCGCCCCTAACTCCGCCCAGTTCCGCCCATTCTCCGCCCCATGGCTGAC
TAATTTTTTTTATTTATGCAGAGGCCGAGGCCGCCTCGGCCTCTGAGCTATTCCAGAAGTAGTGAGGAGG
CTTTTTTGGAGGCCTAGGCTTTTGCAAAAAGCTTTCTAGAGGTACCACCGGAGCTTACCATGACCGAGTA
CAAGCCCACGGTGCGCCTCGCCACCCGCGACGACGTCCCCAGGGCCGTACGCACCCTCGCCGCCGCGTTC
GCCGACTACCCCGCCACGCGCCACACCGTCGATCCGGACCGCCACATCGAGCGGGTCACCGAGCTGCAAG
AACTCTTCCTCACGCGCGTCGGGCTCGACATCGGCAAGGTGTGGGTCGCGGACGACGGCGCCGCCGTGGC
GGTCTGGACCACGCCGGAGAGCGTCGAAGCGGGGGCGGTGTTCGCCGAGATCGGCCCGCGCATGGCCGAG
TTGAGCGGTTCCCGGCTGGCCGCGCAGCAACAGATGGAAGGCCTCCTGGCGCCGCACCGGCCCAAGGAGC
CCGCGTGGTTCCTGGCCACCGTCGGCGTCTCGCCCGACCACCAGGGCAAGGGTCTGGGCAGCGCCGTCGT
GCTCCCCGGAGTGGAGGCGGCCGAGCGCGCCGGGGTGCCCGCCTTCCTGGAGACCTCCGCGCCCCGCAAC
CTCCCCTTCTACGAGCGGCTCGGCTTCACCGTCACCGCCGACGTCGAGGTGCCCGAAGGACCGCGCACCT
GGTGCATGACCCGCAAGCCCGGTGCCAGTTAACGAATTCTAGATCTTGAGACAAATGGCAGTATTCATCC
ACAATTTTAAAAGAAAAGGGGGGATTGGGGGGTACAGTGCAGGGGAAAGAATAGTAGACATAATAGCAAC
AGACATACAAACTAAAGAATTACAAAAACAAATTACAAAAATTCAAAATTTTCGGGTTTATTACAGGGAC
AGCAGAGATCCACTTTGGCGCCGGCTCGAGGCCTGCAGGTGCAAAGATGGATAAAGTTTTAAACAGAGAG
GAATCTTTGCAGCTAATGGACCTTCTAGGTCTTGAAAGGAGTGGGAATTGGCTCCGGTGCCCGTCAGTGG
GCAGAGCGCACATCGCCCACAGTCCCCGAGAAGTTGGGGGGAGGGGTCGGCAATTGAACCGGTGCCTAGA
GAAGGTGGCGCGGGGTAAACTGGGAAAGTGATGTCGTGTACTGGCTCCGCCTTTTTCCCGAGGGTGGGGG
AGAACCGTATATAAGTGCAGTAGTCGCCGTGAACGTTCTTTTTCGCAACGGGTTTGCCGCCAGAACACAG
GTAAGTGCCGTGTGTGGTTCCCGCGGGCCTGGCCTCTTTACGGGTTATGGCCCTTGCGTGCCTTGAATTA
CTTCCACCTGGCTGCAGTACGTGATTCTTGATCCCGAGCTTCGGGTTGGAAGTGGGTGGGAGAGTTCGAG
GCCTTGCGCTTAAGGAGCCCCTTCGCCTCGTGCTTGAGTTGAGGCCTGGCCTGGGCGCTGGGGCCGCCGC
GTGCGAATCTGGTGGCACCTTCGCGCCTGTCTCGCTGCTTTCGATAAGTCTCTAGCCATTTAAAATTTTT
GATGACCTGCTGCGACGCTTTTTTTCTGGCAAGATAGTCTTGTAAATGCGGGCCAAGATCTGCACACTGG
TATTTCGGTTTTTGGGGCCGCGGGCGGCGACGGGGCCCGTGCGTCCCAGCGCACATGTTCGGCGAGGCGG
GGCCTGCGAGCGCGGCCACCGAGAATCGGACGGGGGTAGTCTCAAGCTGGCCGGCCTGCTCTGGTGCCTG
GCCTCGCGCCGCCGTGTATCGCCCCGCCCTGGGCGGCAAGGCTGGCCCGGTCGGCACCAGTTGCGTGAGC
GGAAAGATGGCCGCTTCCCGGCCCTGCTGCAGGGAGCTCAAAATGGAGGACGCGGCGCTCGGGAGAGCGG
GCGGGTGAGTCACCCACACAAAGGAAAAGGGCCTTTCCGTCCTCAGCCGTCGCTTCATGTGACTCCACGG
AGTACCGGGCGCCGTCCAGGCACCTCGATTAGTTCTCGAGCTTTTGGAGTACGTCGTCTTTAGGTTGGGG
GGAGGGGTTTTATGCGATGGAGTTTCCCCACACTGAGTGGGTGGAGACTGAAGTTAGGCCAGCTTGGCAC
TTGATGTAATTCTCCTTGGAATTTGCCCTTTTTGAGTTTGGATCTTGGTTCATTCTCAAGCCTCAGACAG
TGGTTCAAAGTTTTTTTCTTCCATTTCAGGTGTCGTGAGGCTAGCATCGATTGATCAACAAGTTTGTACA
AAAAAGTTGGCATGGAGAACGGGCAGAGCACAGCCGCCAAGCTGGGGCTGCCTCCCCTGACGCCCGAGCA
GCAGGAGGCCCTTCAGAAGGCCAAGAAGTACGCCATGGAGCAGAGCATCAAGAGTGTGCTGGTGAAGCAG
ACCATCGCGCACCAGCAGCAGCAGCTCACCAACCTGCAGATGGCGGCTCAGCGGCAGCGGGCGCTGGCCA
TCATGTGCCGCGTCTACGTGGGCTCTATCTACTATGAGCTGGGGGAGGACACCATCCGCCAGGCCTTTGC
CCCCTTTGGCCCCATCAAGAGCATCGACATGTCCTGGGACTCCGTCACCATGAAGCACAAGGGCTTTGCC
TTCGTGGAGTATGAGGTCCCCGAAGCTGCACAGCTGGCCTTGGAGCAGATGAACTCGGTGATGCTGGGGG
GCAGGAACATCAAGGTGGGCAGACCCAGCAACATAGGGCAGGCCCAGCCCATCATAGACCAGTTGGCTGA
GGAGGCACGGGCCTTCAACCGCATCTACGTGGCCTCTGTGCACCAGGACCTCTCAGACGATGACATCAAG
AGCGTGTTTGAGGCCTTTGGCAAGATCAAGTCCTGCACACTGGCCCGGGACCCCACAACTGGCAAGCACA
AGGGCTACGGCTTCATTGAGTACGAGAAGGCCCAGTCGTCCCAAGATGCTGTGTCTTCCATGAACCTCTT
TGACCTGGGTGGCCAGTACTTGCGGGTGGGCAAGGCTGTCACACCGCCCATGCCCCTACTCACACCAGCC
ACGCCTGGAGGCCTCCCACCTGCCGCTGCTGTGGCAGCTGCTGCAGCCACTGCCAAGATCACAGCTCAGG
AAGCAGTGGCCGGAGCAGCGGTGCTGGGTACCCTGGGCACACCTGGACTGGTGTCCCCAGCACTGACCCT
GGCCCAGCCCCTGGGCACTTTGCCCCAGGCTGTCATGGCTGCCCAGGCACCTGGAGTCATCACAGGTGTG
ACCCCAGCCCGTCCTCCTATCCCGGTCACCATCCCCTCGGTGGGAGTGGTGAACCCCATCCTGGCCAGCC
CTCCAACGCTGGGTCTCCTGGAGCCCAAGAAGGAGAAGGAAGAAGAGGAGCTGTTTCCCGAGTCAGAGCG
GCCAGAGATGCTGAGCGAGCAGGAGCACATGAGCATCTCGGGCAGTAGCGCCCGACACATGGTGATGCAG
AAGCTGCTCCGCAAGCAGGAGTCTACAGTGATGGTTCTGCGCAACATGGTGGACCCCAAGGACATCGATG
ATGACCTGGAAGGGGAGGTGACAGAGGAGTGTGGCAAGTTCGGGGCCGTGAACCGCGTCATCATCTACCA
AGAGAAACAAGGCGAGGAGGAGGATGCAGAAATCATTGTCAAGATCTTTGTGGAGTTTTCCATAGCCTCT
GAGACTCATAAGGCCATCCAGGCCCTCAATGGCCGCTGGTTTGCTGGCCGCAAGGTGGTGGCTGAAGTGT
ACGACCAGGAGCGTTTTGATAACAGTGACCTCTCTGCGTGCCCAACTTTCTTGTACAAAGTGGTTGATAT
CGGTAAGCCTATCCCTAACCCTCTCCTCGGTCTCGATTCTACGTAGTAATGAACTAGTCCGTAACTTGAA
AGTATTTCGATTTCTTGGCTTTATATATCTTGTGGAAAGGACGAGTCCGGCTTGAAGGTGGCCTCTTAAC
GCGTTAAGTCGACAATCAACCTCTGGATTACAAAATTTGTGAAAGATTGACTGGTATTCTTAACTATGTT
GCTCCTTTTACGCTATGTGGATACGCTGCTTTAATGCCTTTGTATCATGCTATTGCTTCCCGTATGGCTT
TCATTTTCTCCTCCTTGTATAAATCCTGGTTGCTGTCTCTTTATGAGGAGTTGTGGCCCGTTGTCAGGCA
ACGTGGCGTGGTGTGCACTGTGTTTGCTGACGCAACCCCCACTGGTTGGGGCATTGCCACCACCTGTCAG
CTCCTTTCCGGGACTTTCGCTTTCCCCCTCCCTATTGCCACGGCGGAACTCATCGCCGCCTGCCTTGCCC
GCTGCTGGACAGGGGCTCGGCTGTTGGGCACTGACAATTCCGTGGTGTTGTCGGGGAAATCATCGTCCTT
TCCTTGGCTGCTCGCCTGTGTTGCCACCTGGATTCTGCGCGGGACGTCCTTCTGCTACGTCCCTTCGGCC
CTCAATCCAGCGGACCTTCCTTCCCGCGGCCTGCTGCCGGCTCTGCGGCCTCTTCCGCGTCTTCGCCTTC
GCCCTCAGACGAGTCGGATCTCCCTTTGGGCCGCCTCCCCGCGTCGACTTTAAGACCAATGACTTACAAG
GCAGCTGTAGATCTTAGCCACTTTTTAAAAGAAAAGGGGGGACTGGAAGGGCTAATTCACTCCCAACGAA
GACAAGATCTGCTTTTTGCTTGTACTGGGTCTCTCTGGTTAGACCAGATCTGAGCCTGGGAGCTCTCTGG
CTAACTAGGGAACCCACTGCTTAAGCCTCAATAAAGCTTGCCTTGAGTGCTTCAAGTAGTGTGTGCCCGT
CTGTTGTGTGACTCTGGTAACTAGAGATCCCTCAGACCCTTTTAGTCAGTGTGGAAAATCTCTAGCAGTA
CGTATAGTAGTTCATGTCATCTTATTATTCAGTATTTATAACTTGCAAAGAAATGAATATCAGAGAGTGA
GAGGAACTTGTTTATTGCAGCTTATAATGGTTACAAATAAAGCAATAGCATCACAAATTTCACAAATAAA
GCATTTTTTTCACTGCATTCTAGTTGTGGTTTGTCCAAACTCATCAATGTATCTTATCATGTCTGGCTCT
AGCTATCCCGCCCCTAACTCCGCCCATCCCGCCCCTAACTCCGCCCAGTTCCGCCCATTCTCCGCCCCAT
GGCTGACTAATTTTTTTTATTTATGCAGAGGCCGAGGCCGCCTCGGCCTCTGAGCTATTCCAGAAGTAGT
GAGGAGGCTTTTTTGGAGGCCTAGGGACGTACCCAATTCGCCCTATAGTGAGTCGTATTACGCGCGCTCA
CTGGCCGTCGTTTTACAACGTCGTGACTGGGAAAACCCTGGCGTTACCCAACTTAATCGCCTTGCAGCAC
ATCCCCCTTTCGCCAGCTGGCGTAATAGCGAAGAGGCCCGCACCGATCGCCCTTCCCAACAGTTGCGCAG
CCTGAATGGCGAATGGG
[124 nt withheld, positions 7298-7421]
C
[91 nt withheld, positions 7423-7513]
A
[49 nt withheld, positions 7515-7563]
CCTTTGACGTTGGAGTCCACGTTCTTT
[37 nt withheld, positions 7591-7627]
ACCCTATCTCGGTCTATTCTTTTGATTTATAAGGGATTTTGCCGATTTCGGCCTATTGGTTAAAAAATGA
GCTGATTTAACAAAAATTTAACGCGAATTTTAACAAAATATTAACGCTTACAATTTAGGTGGCACTTTTC
GGGGAAATGTGCGCGGAACCCCTATTTGTTTATTTTTCTAAATACATTCAAATATGTATCCGCTCATGAG
ACAATAACCCTGATAAATGCTTCAATAATATTGAAAAAGGAAGAGTATGAGTATTCAACATTTCCGTGTC
GCCCTTATTCCCTTTTTTGCGGCATTTTGCCTTCCTGTTTTTGCTCACCCAGAAACGCTGGTGAAAGTAA
AAGATGCTGAAGATCAGTTGGGTGCACGAGTGGGTTACATCGAACTGGATCTCAACAGCGGTAAGATCCT
TGAGAGTTTTCGCCCCGAAGAACGTTTTCCAATGATGAGCACTTTTAAAGTTCTGCTATGTGGCGCGGTA
TTATCCCGTATTGACGCCGGGCAAGAGCAACTCGGTCGCCGCATACACTATTCTCAGAATGACTTGGTTG
AGTACTCACCAGTCACAGAAAAGCATCTTACGGATGGCATGACAGTAAGAGAATTATGCAGTGCTGCCAT
AACCATGAGTGATAACACTGCGGCCAACTTACTTCTGACAACGATCGGAGGACCGAAGGAGCTAACCGCT
TTTTTGCACAACATGGGGGATCATGTAACTCGCCTTGATCGTTGGGAACCGGAGCTGAATGAAGCCATAC
CAAACGACGAGCGTGACACCACGATGCCTGTAGCAATGGCAACAACGTTGCGCAAACTATTAACTGGCGA
ACTACTTACTCTAGCTTCCCGGCAACAATTAATAGACTGGATGGAGGCGGATAAAGTTGCAGGACCACTT
CTGCGCTCGGCCCTTCCGGCTGGCTGGTTTATTGCTGATAAATCTGGAGCCGGTGAGCGTGGGTCTCGCG
GTATCATTGCAGCACTGGGGCCAGATGGTAAGCCCTCCCGTATCGTAGTTATCTACACGACGGGGAGTCA
GGCAACTATGGATGAACGAAATAGACAGATCGCTGAGATAGGTGCCTCACTGATTAAGCATTGGTAACTG
TCAGACCAAGTTTACTCATATATACTTTAGATTGATTTAAAACTTCATTTTTAATTTAAAAGGATCTAGG
TGAAGATCCTTTTTGATAATCTCATGACCAAAATCCCTTAACGTGAGTTTTCGTTCCACTGAGCGTCAGA
CCCCGTAGAAAAGATCAAAGGATCTTCTTGAGATCCTTTTTTTCTGCGCGTAATCTGCTGCTTGCAAACA
AAAAAACCACCGCTACCAGCGGTGGTTTGTTTGCCGGATCAAGAGCTACCAACTCTTTTTCCGAAGGTAA
CTGGCTTCAGCAGAGCGCAGATACCAAATACTGTTCTTCTAGTGTAGCCGTAGTTAGGCCACCACTTCAA
GAACTCTGTAGCACCGCCTACATACCTCGCTCTGCTAATCCTGTTACCAGTGGCTGCTGCCAGTGGCGAT
AAGTCGTGTCTTACCGGGTTGGACTCAAGACGATAGTTACCGGATAAGGCGCAGCGGTCGGGCTGAACGG
GGGGTTCGTGCACACAGCCCAGCTTGGAGCGAACGACCTACACCGAACTGAGATACCTACAGCGTGAGCT
ATGAGAAAGCGCCACGCTTCCCGAAGGGAGAAAGGCGGACAGGTATCCGGTAAGCGGCAGGGTCGGAACA
GGAGAGCGCACGAGGGAGCTTCCAGGGGGAAACGCCTGGTATCTTTATAGTCCTGTCGGGTTTCGCCACC
TCTGACTTGAGCGTCGATTTTTGTGATGCTCGTCAGGGGGGCGGAGCCTATGGAAAAACGCCAGCAACGC
GGCCTTTTTACGGTTCCTGGCCTTTTGCTGGCCTTTTGCTCACATGTTCTTTCCTGCGTTATCCCCTGAT
TCTGTGGATAACCGTATTACCGCCTTTGAGTGAGCTGATACCGCTCGCCGCAGCCGAACGACCGAGCGCA
GCGAGTCAGTGAGCGAGGAAGCGGAAGAGCGCCCAATACGCAAACCGCCTCTCCCCGCGCGTTGGCCGAT
TCATTAATGCAGCTGGCACGACAGGTTTCCCGACTGGAAAGCGGGCAGTGAGCGCAACGCAATTAATGTG
AGTTAGCTCACTCATTAGGCACCCCAGGCTTTACACTTTATGCTTCCGGCTCGTATGTTGTGTGGAATTG
TGAGCGGATAACAATTTCACACAGGAAACAGCTATGACCATGATTACGCCAAGCGCGCAATTAACCCTCA
CTAAAGGGAACAAAAGCTGGAGCTGCAAGC
