>Addgene plasmid #144809 | TFORF3333 | depositor partial sequence | sequence record 286542 | Insert
ATCGATTGATCAACAAGTTTGTACAAAAAAGTTGGCATGGAGAACGGGCAGAGCACAGCCGCCAAGCTGG
GGCTGCCTCCCCTGACGCCCGAGCAGCAGGAGGCCCTTCAGAAGGCCAAGAAGTACGCCATGGAGCAGAG
CATCAAGAGTGTGCTGGTGAAGCAGACCATCGCGCACCAGCAGCAGCAGCTCACCAACCTGCAGATGGCG
GCTCAGCGGCAGCGGGCGCTGGCCATCATGTGCCGCGTCTACGTGGGCTCTATCTACTATGAGCTGGGGG
AGGACACCATCCGCCAGGCCTTTGCCCCCTTTGGCCCCATCAAGAGCATCGACATGTCCTGGGACTCCGT
CACCATGAAGCACAAGGGCTTTGCCTTCGTGGAGTATGAGGTCCCCGAAGCTGCACAGCTGGCCTTGGAG
CAGATGAACTCGGTGATGCTGGGGGGCAGGAACATCAAGGTGGGCAGACCCAGCAACATAGGGCAGGCCC
AGCCCATCATAGACCAGTTGGCTGAGGAGGCACGGGCCTTCAACCGCATCTACGTGGCCTCTGTGCACCA
GGACCTCTCAGACGATGACATCAAGAGCGTGTTTGAGGCCTTTGGCAAGATCAAGTCCTGCACACTGGCC
CGGGACCCCACAACTGGCAAGCACAAGGGCTACGGCTTCATTGAGTACGAGAAGGCCCAGTCGTCCCAAG
ATGCTGTGTCTTCCATGAACCTCTTTGACCTGGGTGGCCAGTACTTGCGGGTGGGCAAGGCTGTCACACC
GCCCATGCCCCTACTCACACCAGCCACGCCTGGAGGCCTCCCACCTGCCGCTGCTGTGGCAGCTGCTGCA
GCCACTGCCAAGATCACAGCTCAGGAAGCAGTGGCCGGAGCAGCGGTGCTGGGTACCCTGGGCACACCTG
GACTGGTGTCCCCAGCACTGACCCTGGCCCAGCCCCTGGGCACTTTGCCCCAGGCTGTCATGGCTGCCCA
GGCACCTGGAGTCATCACAGGTGTGACCCCAGCCCGTCCTCCTATCCCGGTCACCATCCCCTCGGTGGGA
GTGGTGAACCCCATCCTGGCCAGCCCTCCAACGCTGGGTCTCCTGGAGCCCAAGAAGGAGAAGGAAGAAG
AGGAGCTGTTTCCCGAGTCAGAGCGGCCAGAGATGCTGAGCGAGCAGGAGCACATGAGCATCTCGGGCAG
TAGCGCCCGACACATGGTGATGCAGAAGCTGCTCCGCAAGCAGGAGTCTACAGTGATGGTTCTGCGCAAC
ATGGTGGACCCCAAGGACATCGATGATGACCTGGAAGGGGAGGTGACAGAGGAGTGTGGCAAGTTCGGGG
CCGTGAACCGCGTCATCATCTACCAAGAGAAACAAGGCGAGGAGGAGGATGCAGAAATCATTGTCAAGAT
CTTTGTGGAGTTTTCCATAGCCTCTGAGACTCATAAGGCCATCCAGGCCCTCAATGGCCGCTGGTTTGCT
GGCCGCAAGGTGGTGGCTGAAGTGTACGACCAGGAGCGTTTTGATAACAGTGACCTCTCTGCGTGCCCAA
CTTTCTTGTACAAAGTGGTTGATATCGGTAAGCCTATCCCTAACCCTCTCCTCGGTCTCGATTCTACGTA
GTAATGAACTAGTCCGTAACTTGAAAGTATTTCGATTTCTTGGCTTTATATATCTTGTGGAAAGGACGAG
TCCGGCTTGAAGGTGGCCTCTTA
