>Addgene plasmid #144809 | TFORF3333 | depositor partial sequence | sequence record 286543 | Barcode
GTCCGGCTTGAAGGTGGCCTCTTA
